>Addgene plasmid #137721 | pCW57-mCherry-2A-BRD4 Iso C | addgene full sequence | sequence record 363605 | Addgene NGS Result
CAGCTGGCACGACAGGTTTCCCGACTGGAAAGCGGGCAGTGAGCGCAACGCAATTAATGTGAGTTAGCTC
ACTCATTAGGCACCCCAGGCTTTACACTTTATGCTTCCGGCTCGTATGTTGTGTGGAATTGTGAGCGGAT
AACAATTTCACACAGGAAACAGCTATGACCATGATTACGCCAAGCGCGCAATTAACCCTCACTAAAGGGA
ACAAAAGCTGGAGCTGCAAGCTTAATGTAGTCTTATGCAATACTCTTGTAGTCTTGCAACATGGTAACGA
TGAGTTAGCAACATGCCTTACAAGGAGAGAAAAAGCACCGTGCATGCCGATTGGTGGAAGTAAGGTGGTA
CGATCGTGCCTTATTAGGAAGGCAACAGACGGGTCTGACATGGATTGGACGAACCACTGAATTGCCGCAT
TGCAGAGATATTGTATTTAAGTGCCTAGCTCGATACATAAACGGGTCTCTCTGGTTAGACCAGATCTGAG
CCTGGGAGCTCTCTGGCTAACTAGGGAACCCACTGCTTAAGCCTCAATAAAGCTTGCCTTGAGTGCTTCA
AGTAGTGTGTGCCCGTCTGTTGTGTGACTCTGGTAACTAGAGATCCCTCAGACCCTTTTAGTCAGTGTGG
AAAATCTCTAGCAGTGGCGCCCGAACAGGGACTTGAAAGCGAAAGGGAAACCAGAGGAGCTCTCTCGACG
CAGGACTCGGCTTGCTGAAGCGCGCACGGCAAGAGGCGAGGGGCGGCGACTGGTGAGTACGCCAAAAATT
TTGACTAGCGGAGGCTAGAAGGAGAGAGATGGGTGCGAGAGCGTCAGTATTAAGCGGGGGAGAATTAGAT
CGCGATGGGAAAAAATTCGGTTAAGGCCAGGGGGAAAGAAAAAATATAAATTAAAACATATAGTATGGGC
AAGCAGGGAGCTAGAACGATTCGCAGTTAATCCTGGCCTGTTAGAAACATCAGAAGGCTGTAGACAAATA
CTGGGACAGCTACAACCATCCCTTCAGACAGGATCAGAAGAACTTAGATCATTATATAATACAGTAGCAA
CCCTCTATTGTGTGCATCAAAGGATAGAGATAAAAGACACCAAGGAAGCTTTAGACAAGATAGAGGAAGA
GCAAAACAAAAGTAAGACCACCGCACAGCAAGCGGCCGCTGATCTTCAGACCTGGAGGAGGAGATATGAG
GGACAATTGGAGAAGTGAATTATATAAATATAAAGTAGTAAAAATTGAACCATTAGGAGTAGCACCCACC
AAGGCAAAGAGAAGAGTGGTGCAGAGAGAAAAAAGAGCAGTGGGAATAGGAGCTTTGTTCCTTGGGTTCT
TGGGAGCAGCAGGAAGCACTATGGGCGCAGCGTCAATGACGCTGACGGTACAGGCCAGACAATTATTGTC
TGGTATAGTGCAGCAGCAGAACAATTTGCTGAGGGCTATTGAGGCGCAACAGCATCTGTTGCAACTCACA
GTCTGGGGCATCAAGCAGCTCCAGGCAAGAATCCTGGCTGTGGAAAGATACCTAAAGGATCAACAGCTCC
TGGGGATTTGGGGTTGCTCTGGAAAACTCATTTGCACCACTGCTGTGCCTTGGAATGCTAGTTGGAGTAA
TAAATCTCTGGAACAGATTTGGAATCACACGACCTGGATGGAGTGGGACAGAGAAATTAACAATTACACA
AGCTTAATACACTCCTTAATTGAAGAATCGCAAAACCAGCAAGAAAAGAATGAACAAGAATTATTGGAAT
TAGATAAATGGGCAAGTTTGTGGAATTGGTTTAACATAACAAATTGGCTGTGGTATATAAAATTATTCAT
AATGATAGTAGGAGGCTTGGTAGGTTTAAGAATAGTTTTTGCTGTACTTTCTATAGTGAATAGAGTTAGG
CAGGGATATTCACCATTATCGTTTCAGACCCACCTCCCAACCCCGAGGGGACAATTCTCGACCTCGAGAC
AAATGGCAGTATTCATCCACAATTTTAAAAGAAAAGGGGGGATTGGGGGGTACAGTGCAGGGGAAAGAAT
AGTAGACATAATAGCAACAGACATACAAACTAAAGAATTACAAAAACAAATTACAAAAATTCAAAATTTT
CGGGTTTATTACAGGGACAGCAGAGATCCACTTTGGCCGCGAATCGATATGTCGAGTTTACTCCCTATCA
GTGATAGAGAACGTATGTCGAGTTTACTCCCTATCAGTGATAGAGAACGATGTCGAGTTTACTCCCTATC
AGTGATAGAGAACGTATGTCGAGTTTACTCCCTATCAGTGATAGAGAACGTATGTCGAGTTTACTCCCTA
TCAGTGATAGAGAACGTATGTCGAGTTTATCCCTATCAGTGATAGAGAACGTATGTCGAGTTTACTCCCT
ATCAGTGATAGAGAACGTATGTCGAGGTAGGCGTGTACGGTGGGAGGCCTATATAAGCAGAGCTCGTTTA
GTGAACCGTCAGATCGCCTGGAGAATTGGCTAGCGCTACCGGTCGCCACCATAACTTCGTATAGCATACA
TTATACGAAGTTATTAATGGTGAGCAAGGGCGAGGAGGATAACATGGCCATCATCAAGGAGTTCATGCGC
TTCAAGGTGCACATGGAGGGCTCCGTGAACGGCCACGAGTTCGAGATCGAGGGCGAGGGCGAGGGCCGCC
CCTACGAGGGCACCCAGACCGCCAAGCTGAAGGTGACCAAGGGTGGCCCCCTGCCCTTCGCCTGGGACAT
CCTGTCCCCTCAGTTCATGTACGGCTCCAAGGCCTACGTGAAGCACCCCGCCGACATCCCCGACTACTTG
AAGCTGTCCTTCCCCGAGGGCTTCAATTGGGAGCGCGTGATGAACTTCGAGGACGGCGGCGTGGTGACCG
TGACCCAGGACTCCTCCCTGCAGGACGGCGAGTTCATCTACAAGGTGAAGCTGCGCGGCACCAACTTCCC
CTCCGACGGCCCCGTAATGCAGTGTCGTACCATGGGCTGGGAGGCCTCCACTGAGCGGATGTACCCCGAG
GACGGCGCCCTGAAGGGCGAGATCAAGCAGAGGCTGAAGCTGAAGGACGGCGGCCACTACGACGCTGAGG
TCAAGACCACCTACAAGGCCAAGAAGCCCGTGCAGCTGCCCGGCGCCTACAACGTCGACATCAAGTTGGA
CATCCTTTCCCACAACGAGGACTACACCATCGTGGAACAGTACGAACGCGCCGAGGGCCGCCACTCCACC
GGCGGCATGGACGAGCTTTATAAGATAACTTCGTATAGCATACATTATACGAAGTTAGGTTCTGGTGAAG
GTAGAGGTTCTCTCCTCACTTGTGGTGATGTTGAAGAAAACCCTGGTCCACGAACGCGTTCTGACACTAT
GTACAAGTCCGGACTCAGATCTCGAGCGATGGATTACAAGGATGACGACGATAAGGGATCTATGTCTGCG
GAGAGCGGCCCTGGGACGAGATTGAGAAATCTGCCAGTAATGGGGGATGGACTAGAAACTTCCCAAATGT
CTACAACACAGGCCCAGGCCCAACCCCAGCCAGCCAACGCAGCCAGCACCAACCCCCCGCCCCCAGAGAC
CTCCAACCCTAACAAGCCCAAGAGGCAG
[300 nt withheld, positions 3599-3898]
AAAATAAATGAGCTACCCACAGAAGAAACCGAGATCATGATAGTCCAGGCAAAAGGAAGAGGACGTGGGA
GGAAAGAAACAGGGACAGCAAAACCTGGCGTTTCCACGGTACCAAACACAACTCAAGCATCGACTCCTCC
GCAGACCCAGACCCCTCAGCCGAATCCTCCTCCTGTGCAGGCCACGCCTCACCCCTTCCCTGCCGTCACC
CCGGACCTCATCGTCCAGACCCCTGTCATGACAGTGGTGCCTCCCCAGCCACTGCAGACGCCCCCGCCAG
TGCCCCCCCAGCCACAACCCCCACCCGCTCCAGCTCCCCAGCCCGTACAGAGCCACCCACCCATCATCGC
GGCCACCCCACAGCCTGTGAAGACAAAGAAGGGAGTGAAGAGGAAAGCAGACACCACCACCCCCACCACC
ATTGACCCCATTCACGAGCCACCCTCGCTGCCCCCGGAGCCCAAGACCACCAAGCTGGGCCAGCGGCGGG
AGAGCAGCCGGCCTGTGAAACCTCCAAAGAAGGACGTGCCCGACTCTCAGCAGCACCCAGCACCAGAGAA
GAGCAGCAAGGTCTCGGAGCAGCTCAAGTGCTGCAGCGGCATCCTCAAGGAGATGTTTGCCAAGAAGCAC
GCCGCCTACGCCTGGCCCTTCTACAAGCCTGTGGACGTGGAGGCACTGGGCCTACACGACTACTGTGACA
TCATCAAGCACCCCATGGACATGAGCACAATCAAGTCTAAACTGGAGGCCCGTGAGTACCGTGATGCTCA
GGAGTTTGGTGCTGACGTCCGATTGATGTTCTCCAACTGCTATAAGTACAACCCTCCTGACCATGAGGTG
GTGGCCATGGCCCGCAAGCTCCAGGATGTGTTCGAAATGCGCTTTGCCAAGATGCCGGACGAGCCTGAGG
AGCCAGTGGTGGCCGTGTCCTCCCCGGCAGTGCCCCCTCCCACCAAGGTTGTGGCCCCGCCCTCATCCAG
CGACAGCAGCAGCGATAGCTCCTCGGACAGTGACAGTTCGACTGATGACTCTGAGGAGGAGCGAGCCCAG
CGGCTGGCTGAGCTCCAGGAGCAGCTCAAAGCCGTGCACGAGCAGCTTGCAGCCCTCTCTCAGCCCCAGC
AGAACAAACCAAAGAAAAAGGAGAAAGACAAGAAGGAAAAGAAAAAAGAAAAGCACAAAAGGAAAGAGGA
AGTGGAAGAGAATAAAAAAAGCAAAGCCAAGGAACCTCCTCCTAAAAAGACGAAGAAAAATAATAGCAGC
AACAGCAATGTGAGCAAGAAGGAGCCAGCGCCCATGAAGAGCAAGCCCCCTCCCACGTATGAG
[249 nt withheld, positions 5222-5470]
GAGAAAGTTGATGTGATTGCCGGCTCCTCCAAGATGAAGGGCTTCTCGTCCTCAGAGTCGGAGAGCTCCA
GTGAGTCCAGCTCCTCTGACAGCGAAGACTCCGAAACAGGTCCTGCCTAATCAGGATCCACCGGATCTAG
ATAACTGATCATAATCAGCCATACCACATTTGTAGAGGTTTTACTTGCTTTAAAAAACCTCCCACACCTC
CCCCTGAACCCAGCTCCTTTCCGGGACTTTCGCTTTCCCCCTCCCTATTGCCACGGCGGAACTCATCGCC
GCCTGCCTTGCCCGCTGCTGGACAGGGGCTCGGCTGTTGGGCACTGACAATTCCGTGGTGTTGTCGGGGA
AGCTGACGTCCTTTCCATGGCTGCTCGCCTGTGTTGCCACCTGGATTCTGCGCGGGACGTCCTTCTGCTA
CGTCCCTTCGGCCCTCAATCCAGCGGACCTTCCTTCCCGCGGCCTGCTGCCGGCTCTGCGGCCTCTTCCG
CGTCTTCGCCTTCGCCCTCAGACGAGTCGGATCTCCCTTTGGGCCGCCTCCCCGCCTGTTTCGCCTCGGC
GTCCGGACTAGAGGTACCTTTAAGACCAATGACTTACAAGGCAGCTGTAGATCTTAGCCACTTTTTAAAA
GAAAAGGGGGGACTGGAAGGGCTAATTCACTCCCAACGAAGACAAGATCTGCTTTTTGCTTGTACTGGGT
CTCTCTGGTTAGACCAGATCTGAGCCTGGGAGCTCTCTGGCTAACTAGGGAACCCACTGCTTAAGCCTCA
ATAAAGCTTGCCTTGAGTGCTTCAAGTAGTGTGTGCCCGTCTGTTGTGTGACTCTGGTAACTAGAGATCC
CTCAGACCCTTTTAGTCAGTGTGGAAAATCTCTAGCAGTAGTAGTTCATGTCATCTTATTATTCAGTATT
TATAACTTGCAAAGAAATGAATATCAGAGAGTGAGAGGAACTTGTTTATTGCAGCTTATAATGGTTACAA
ATAAAGCAATAGCATCACAAATTTCACAAATAAAGCATTTTTTTCACTGCATTCTAGTTGTGGTTTGTCC
AAACTCATCAATGTATCTTATCATGTCTGGCTCTAGCTATCCCGCCCCTAACTCCGCCCATCCCGCCCCT
AACTCCGCCCAGTTCCGCCCATTCTCCGCCCCATGGCTGACTAATTTTTTTTATTTATGCAGAGGCCGAG
GCCGCCTCGGCCTCTGAGCTATTCCAGAAGTAGTGAGGAGGCTTTTTTGGAGGCCTTTCAAATATGTATC
CGCTCATGAGACAATAACCCTGATAAATGCTTCAATAATATTGAAAAAGGAAGAGTATGAGTATTCAACA
TTTCCGTGTCGCCCTTATTCCCTTTTTTGCGGCATTTTGCCTTCCTGTTTTTGCTCACCCAGAAACGCTG
GTGAAAGTAAAAGATGCTGAAGATCAGTTGGGTGCACGAGTGGGTTACATCGAACTGGATCTCAACAGCG
GTAAGATCCTTGAGAGTTTTCGCCCCGAAGAACGTTTTCCAATGATGAGCACTTTTAAAGTTCTGCTATG
TGGCGCGGTATTATCCCGTATTGACGCCGGGCAAGAGCAACTCGGTCGCCGCATACACTATTCTCAGAAT
GACTTGGTTGAGTACTCACCAGTCACAGAAAAGCATCTTACGGATGGCATGACAGTAAGAGAATTATGCA
GTGCTGCCATAACCATGAGTGATAACACTGCGGCCAACTTACTTCTGACAACGATCGGAGGACCGAAGGA
GCTAACCGCTTTTTTGCACAACATGGGGGATCATGTAACTCGCCTTGATCGTTGGGAACCGGAGCTGAAT
GAAGCCATACCAAACGACGAGCGTGACACCACGATGCCTGTAGCAATGGCAACAACGTTGCGCAAACTAT
TAACTGGCGAACTACTTACTCTAGCTTCCCGGCAACAATTAATAGACTGGATGGAGGCGGATAAAGTTGC
AGGACCACTTCTGCGCTCGGCCCTTCCGGCTGGCTGGTTTATTGCTGATAAATCTGGAGCCGGTGAGCGT
GGGTCTCGCGGTATCATTGCAGCACTGGGGCCAGATGGTAAGCCCTCCCGTATCGTAGTTATCTACACGA
CGGGGAGTCAGGCAACTATGGATGAACGAAATAGACAGATCGCTGAGATAGGTGCCTCACTGATTAAGCA
TTGGTAACTGTCAGACCAAGTTTACTCATATATACTTTAGATTGATTTAAAACTTCATTTTTAATTTAAA
AGGATCTAGGTGAAGATCCTTTTTGATAATCTCATGACCAAAATCCCTTAACGTGAGTTTTCGTTCCACT
GAGCGTCAGACCCCGTAGAAAAGATCAAAGGATCTTCTTGAGATCCTTTTTTTCTGCGCGTAATCTGCTG
CTTGCAAACAAAAAAACCACCGCTACCAGCGGTGGTTTGTTTGCCGGATCAAGAGCTACCAACTCTTTTT
CCGAAGGTAACTGGCTTCAGCAGAGCGCAGATACCAAATACTGTTCTTCTAGTGTAGCCGTAGTTAGGCC
ACCACTTCAAGAACTCTGTAGCACCGCCTACATACCTCGCTCTGCTAATCCTGTTACCAGTGGCTGCTGC
CAGTGGCGATAAGTCGTGTCTTACCGGGTTGGACTCAAGACGATAGTTACCGGATAAGGCGCAGCGGTCG
GGCTGAACGGGGGGTTCGTGCACACAGCCCAGCTTGGAGCGAACGACCTACACCGAACTGAGATACCTAC
AGCGTGAGCTATGAGAAAGCGCCACGCTTCCCGAAGGGAGAAAGGCGGACAGGTATCCGGTAAGCGGCAG
GGTCGGAACAGGAGAGCGCACGAGGGAGCTTCCAGGGGGAAACGCCTGGTATCTTTATAGTCCTGTCGGG
TTTCGCCACCTCTGACTTGAGCGTCGATTTTTGTGATGCTCGTCAGGGGGGCGGAGCCTATGGAAAAACG
CCAGCAACGCGGCCTTTTTACGGTTCCTGGCCTTTTGCTGGCCTTTTGCTCACATGTTCTTTCCTGCGTT
ATCCCCTGATTCTGTGGATAACCGTATTACCGCCTTTGAGTGAGCTGATACCGCTCGCCGCAGCCGAACG
ACCGAGCGCAGCGAGTCAGTGAGCGAGGAAGCGGAAGAGCGCCCAATACGCAAACCGCCTCTCCCCGCGC
GTTGGCCGATTCATTAATG
Features (pLannotate 1.2.2; 28 found; start..end, strand, type, name):
     55..76      +  protein_bind   CAP binding site: CAP binding activates transcription in the presence of cAMP. E. coli catabolite activator protein
     91..121     +  promoter       lac promoter: promoter for the E. coli lac operon
    129..145     +  protein_bind   lac operator: The lac repressor binds to the lac operator to inhibit transcription in E. coli. This inhibition can be relieved by adding lactose or isopropyl-β-D-thiogalactopyranoside (IPTG). lac repressor encoded by lacI
    190..208     +  promoter       T3 promoter: promoter for bacteriophage T3 RNA polymerase
    236..462     +  promoter       RSV promoter: Rous sarcoma virus enhancer/promoter
    463..643     +  LTR            5' LTR (truncated): truncated 5' long terminal repeat (LTR) from HIV-1
    690..815     +  misc_feature   HIV-1 Ψ: packaging signal of human immunodeficiency virus type 1
    799..1162    +  CDS            HIV-1 gag (fragment): gag protein from human immunodeficiency virus 1; gag
   1308..1541    +  misc_feature   RRE: The Rev response element (RRE) of HIV-1 allows for Rev-dependent mRNA export from the nucleus to the cytoplasm.
   1918..1942    +  CDS            Rev (fragment): human immunodeficiency virus 1 (HIV-1) Rev protein; rev; enhances nuclear export of unspliced and incompletely spliced viral mRNAs
   1983..2100    +  misc_feature   cPPT/CTS: central polypurine tract and central termination sequence of HIV-1
   2154..2468    +  promoter       tight TRE promoter: Tet-responsive promoter PTight, consisting of seven tet operator sequences followed by the minimal CMV promoter
   2501..2534    +  protein_bind   loxP: Cre-mediated recombination occurs in the 8-bp core sequence (GCATACAT). Cre recombinase
   2537..3244    +  CDS            mCherry2: mCherry2 is a basic (constitutively fluorescent) red fluorescent protein published in 2017, derived from Discosoma sp.. It has very low acid sensitivity.
   3245..3277    +  protein_bind   loxP: Cre-mediated recombination occurs in the 8-bp core sequence (GCATACAT). Cre recombinase
   3368..3387    +  misc_feature   MCS (fragment): multiple cloning site
   3392..3418    +  CDS            3xFLAG (fragment): three tandem FLAG® epitope tags
   3422..5527    +  CDS            BRD4 (fragment) (sequence partly withheld): BRD4_HUMAN - Also known as HUNK1. Experimental evidence at protein level: Swiss-Prot protein existence level 1. [Isoform B]: Acts as a chromatin insulator in the DNA damage response pathway. Inhibits DNA damage response signaling by recruiting the condensin-2 complex to acetylated histones, leading to chromatin structure remodeling, insulating the region from DNA damage response by limiting spreading of histone H2AX/H2A.x phosphorylation. From Homo sapiens (Human).
   5616..5690    +  CDS            large T antigen (fragment): large T antigen from SV40 (simian virus 40)
   5691..6015    +  misc_feature   WPRE (fragment): woodchuck hepatitis virus posttranscriptional regulatory element
   6041..6112    +  CDS            nef (fragment): NEF_HV1Z2 - Experimental evidence at protein level: Swiss-Prot protein existence level 1. Extracellular Nef protein targets CD4(+) T-lymphocytes for apoptosis by interacting with CXCR4 surface receptors. From Human immunodeficiency virus type 1 group M subtype D (isolate Z2/CDC-Z34) (HIV-1).
   6114..6347    +  LTR            3' LTR (ΔU3): self-inactivating 3' long terminal repeat (LTR) from HIV-1
   6419..6540    +  polyA_signal   SV40 poly(A) signal: SV40 polyadenylation signal
   6580..6715    +  rep_origin     SV40 ori: SV40 origin of replication
   6723..6786    +  promoter       AmpR promoter: bla
   6787..7647    +  CDS            AmpR: β-lactamase; bla; confers resistance to ampicillin, carbenicillin, and related antibiotics
   7818..8406    +  rep_origin     ori: high-copy-number ColE1/pMB1/pBR322/pUC origin of replication
   8589..42      +  CDS            lacI (fragment) (across the origin): lac repressor; lacI; The lac repressor binds to the lac operator to inhibit transcription in E. coli. This inhibition can be relieved by adding lactose or isopropyl-β-D-thiogalactopyranoside (IPTG).
