[The description below was written by a language model from this plasmid's Addgene catalogue record and pLannotate feature annotations shown in this document.]
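Description:
pCW57-mCherry-2A-BRD4 Iso C is a third-generation-style, self-inactivating HIV-1 lentiviral vector for doxycycline-inducible expression of the human BRD4 short isoform (isoform C) in mammalian cells. It was built by Gibson cloning into the pCW57-GFP-2A-MCS backbone. In bacteria it is maintained through a ColE1/pUC-type origin and selected with ampicillin via the β-lactamase gene. The catalogue lists it as low copy and slow growing despite this origin type. The viral framework comprises an RSV promoter driving a truncated 5' LTR, the Ψ packaging signal with a gag fragment, the RRE for Rev-dependent export of the genomic RNA, the cPPT/CTS, a partial WPRE and a ΔU3 3' LTR. An SV40 poly(A) signal and SV40 origin lie downstream of the 3' LTR.

The payload is driven by the tight TRE promoter, which has seven tet operators upstream of a minimal CMV promoter. It is therefore active only when a reverse Tet transactivator and doxycycline are present. The annotated 8.6 kb sequence shows no transactivator or mammalian selection cassette, so the transactivator presumably has to be supplied separately; the record does not address this. The transcript encodes an mCherry reporter (annotated as mCherry2) flanked by two loxP sites, followed, according to the catalogue, by a 2A peptide and N-terminally FLAG-tagged BRD4. The 2A element itself is not annotated in the feature table, but it would allow the red reporter and FLAG-BRD4 to be produced as separate proteins from one message, so that fluorescence marks induced cells. The purpose of the loxP sites is not stated. The associated work concerns the role of BRD4 in transcription elongation, R-loop formation and transcription-replication conflicts, which suggests use in isoform-specific expression experiments.
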