Addgene plasmid #137721: pCW57-mCherry-2A-BRD4 Iso C
Purpose: Doxycycline Inducible Expression of mCherry-2A-FLAG-BRD4 short isoform
Depositing lab: Scott Floyd. Depositing organization: Duke University. Publication: BRD4 Prevents R-Loop Formation and Transcription-Replication Conflicts by Ensuring Efficient Transcription Elongation. Edwards DS, Maganti R, Tanksley JP, Luo J, Park JJH, Balkanska-Sinclair E, Ling J, Floyd SR. Cell Rep. 2020 Sep 22;32(12):108166. doi: 10.1016/j.celrep.2020.108166. PubMed 32966794.
Backbone
  Vector backbone: pCW57-GFP-2A-MCS
  Backbone size w/o insert (bp): 8400
  Total vector size (bp): 8639
  Vector type: Mammalian Expression, Lentiviral
Growth in bacteria
  Bacterial resistance: Ampicillin, 100 μg/mL
  Growth temperature: 37°C
  Growth strain: NEB Stable
  Growth instructions: Slow growing plasmid, may need to incubate for >1 day
  Copy number: Low Copy
Gene/Insert
  Gene/Insert name: BRD4 short isoform (alt names: BRD4; isoform C)
  Species: H. sapiens (human)
  GenBank ID: NM_014299.2 NP_055114.1
  Entrez Gene: BRD4 (a.k.a. CAP, CDLS6, FSHRG4, HUNK1, HUNKI, MCAP)
  Promoter: Tight TRE promoter
  Tag / fusion protein: FLAG (N terminal on insert)
  Cloning method: Gibson Cloning
  Sequencing primers: 5′ CCTGGGACGAGATTGAGAAATCTG; 3′ CAAATGTGGTATGGCTGATT
Terms and licenses: Academic/Nonprofit Terms; Industry Terms: Not Available to Industry
How to cite: pCW57-mCherry-2A-BRD4 Iso C was a gift from Scott Floyd (Addgene plasmid # 137721 ; http://n2t.net/addgene:137721 ; RRID:Addgene_137721)
